Addgene plasmid #121000: C92m
Purpose: MoClo golden gate assembly CD part for sfCFP-pdt3 (superfolder CFP developed by Ye Chen in Matthew Bennet's lab, with a pdt3 tag for mfLon protease).
Depositing lab: Richard Murray. Depositing organization: California Institute of Technology.
Backbone
  Vector backbone: DVA
  Backbone size w/o insert (bp): 2100
  Vector type: Synthetic Biology
Growth in bacteria
  Bacterial resistance: Ampicillin, 100 μg/mL
  Growth temperature: 37°C
  Growth strain: JM109
  Copy number: High Copy
Gene/Insert
  Gene/Insert name: sfCFPpdt3 (Chen,Bennett)
  Species: Synthetic
  Insert size (bp): 803
  Tag / fusion protein: pdt3 mfLon degradation tag (C terminal on insert)
  Cloning method: Gibson Cloning
  Sequencing primers: 5′ AAATAGGCGTATCACGAGGCA; 3′ TTACCGCCTTTGAGTGAGCTG
Terms and licenses: Academic/Nonprofit Terms; Industry Terms: Not Available to Industry
Depositor comments: Please see Supplemental Documents for annotated Genbank file.
How to cite: C92m was a gift from Richard Murray (Addgene plasmid # 121000 ; http://n2t.net/addgene:121000 ; RRID:Addgene_121000)
