[The description below was written by a language model from this plasmid's Addgene catalogue record and pLannotate feature annotations shown in this document.]
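Description:
C92m is a MoClo Golden Gate part plasmid for synthetic biology, built on the small DVA backbone (about 2.1 kb) and carrying a coding-sequence ("CD" position) part of roughly 800 bp, for a total of about 2.9 kb. It is propagated in E. coli from a high-copy ColE1/pUC-type origin and selected with ampicillin through a β-lactamase gene driven by its native bla promoter. The feature table also shows a putative bacterial transcription terminator just upstream of the part, which presumably insulates the insert from read-through, and BioBrick prefix and suffix sequences flanking the insert region.

The payload is sfCFP-pdt3, a synthetic superfolder cyan fluorescent protein fused at its C terminus to the pdt3 degradation tag. This tag is recognised by the mf-Lon protease, so the reporter can be made unstable and turned over when that protease is supplied in the host. The automated annotation labels the open reading frame as superfolder GFP, which spans the numbering origin of the circular record; this reflects the close sequence similarity between the cyan variant and its GFP parent, not a different insert. The pdt3 tag itself is not annotated separately, but presumably lies in the unannotated stretch between the end of the fluorescent protein match and the BioBrick suffix.

No promoter, ribosome binding site or terminator for the CFP gene is recorded, consistent with its role as a promoterless part rather than an expression construct. It is intended to be combined with separate promoter, RBS and terminator parts in Golden Gate assemblies to build transcription units, for example circuits needing a fast-turnover or protease-controllable cyan reporter. The type IIS sites and overhangs used for assembly are not listed in the record.
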