Features (pLannotate 1.2.2; 7 found; start..end, strand, type, name):
    771..791     +  misc_feature   BioBrick suffix: universal suffix for all parts
    968..1556    -  rep_origin     ori: high-copy-number ColE1/pMB1/pBR322/pUC origin of replication
   1727..2587    -  CDS            AmpR: β-lactamase; bla; confers resistance to ampicillin, carbenicillin, and related antibiotics
   2588..2692    -  promoter       AmpR promoter: bla
   2782..2825    -  terminator     bacterial terminator: putative bacterial transcription terminator
   2828..2849    +  misc_feature   BioBrick prefix: BioBrick prefix for parts that do not start with "ATG"
   2865..675     +  CDS            superfolder GFP (across the origin): GFP variant that folds robustly even when fused to poorly folded proteins (Pédelacq et al., 2006)
>Addgene plasmid #121000 | C92m | addgene full sequence | sequence record 238058 | Addgene NGS Result
ATTCTGGTGGAACTGGATGGTGATGTCAACGGTCATAAGTTTTCCGTGCGTGGCGAGGGTGAAGGTGACG
CAACTAATGGTAAACTGACGCTGAAGTTCATCTGTACTACTGGTAAACTGCCGGTACCTTGGCCGACTCT
GGTAACGACGCTGACTTGGGGTGTTCAGTGCTTTGCTCGTTATCCGGACCATATGAAGCAGCATGACTTC
TTCAAGTCCGCCATGCCGGAAGGCTATGTGCAGGAACGCACGATTTCCTTTAAGGATGACGGCACGTACA
AAACGCGTGCGGAAGTGAAATTTGAAGGCGATACCCTGGTAAACCGCATTGAGCTGAAAGGCATTGACTT
TAAAGAAGACGGCAATATCCTGGGCCATAAGCTGGAATACAATTACATCAGCGACAATGTTTACATCACC
GCCGATAAACAAAAAAATGGCATTAAAGCGAATTTTAAAATTCGCCACAACGTGGAGGATGGCAGCGTGC
AGCTGGCTGATCACTACCAGCAAAACACTCCAATCGGTGATGGTCCTGTTCTGCTGCCAGACAATCACTA
TCTGAGCACGCAAAGCGTTCTGTCTAAAGATCCGAACGAGAAACGCGATCATATGGTTCTGCTGGAGTTC
GTAACCGCAGCGGGCATCACGCATGGTATGGATGAACTGTACAAAGCGGCGAACAAAAACGAAGAAAACA
CCAACGAAGTGCCGACCTTTATGCTGAACGCGGGCCAGGCGAACAGAAGACGAGTTTAAAGGTAGAGACC
TACTAGTAGCGGCCGCTGCAGGCTTCCTCGCTCACTGACTCGCTGCGCTCGGTCGTTCGGCTGCGGCGAG
CGGTATCAGCTCACTCAAAGGCGGTAATACGGTTATCCACAGAATCAGGGGATAACGCAGGAAAGAACAT
GTGAGCAAAAGGCCAGCAAAAGGCCAGGAACCGTAAAAAGGCCGCGTTGCTGGCGTTTTTCCACAGGCTC
CGCCCCCCTGACGAGCATCACAAAAATCGACGCTCAAGTCAGAGGTGGCGAAACCCGACAGGACTATAAA
GATACCAGGCGTTTCCCCCTGGAAGCTCCCTCGTGCGCTCTCCTGTTCCGACCCTGCCGCTTACCGGATA
CCTGTCCGCCTTTCTCCCTTCGGGAAGCGTGGCGCTTTCTCATAGCTCACGCTGTAGGTATCTCAGTTCG
GTGTAGGTCGTTCGCTCCAAGCTGGGCTGTGTGCACGAACCCCCCGTTCAGCCCGACCGCTGCGCCTTAT
CCGGTAACTATCGTCTTGAGTCCAACCCGGTAAGACACGACTTATCGCCACTGGCAGCAGCCACTGGTAA
CAGGATTAGCAGAGCGAGGTATGTAGGCGGTGCTACAGAGTTCTTGAAGTGGTGGCCTAACTACGGCTAC
ACTAGAAGAACAGTATTTGGTATCTGCGCTCTGCTGAAGCCAGTTACCTTCGGAAAAAGAGTTGGTAGCT
CTTGATCCGGCAAACAAACCACCGCTGGTAGCGGTGGTTTTTTTGTTTGCAAGCAGCAGATTACGCGCAG
AAAAAAAGGATCTCAAGAAGATCCTTTGATCTTTTCTACGGGGTCTGACGCTCAGTGGAACGAAAACTCA
CGTTAAGGGATTTTGGTCATGAGATTATCAAAAAGGATCTTCACCTAGATCCTTTTAAATTAAAAATGAA
GTTTTAAATCAATCTAAAGTATATATGAGTAAACTTGGTCTGACAGTTACCAATGCTTAATCAGTGAGGC
ACCTATCTCAGCGATCTGTCTATTTCGTTCATCCATAGTTGCCTGACTCCCCGTCGTGTAGATAACTACG
ATACGGGAGGGCTTACCATCTGGCCCCAGTGCTGCAATGATACCGCGCGACCCACGCTCACCGGCTCCAG
ATTTATCAGCAATAAACCAGCCAGCCGGAAGGGCCGAGCGCAGAAGTGGTCCTGCAACTTTATCCGCCTC
CATCCAGTCTATTAATTGTTGCCGGGAAGCTAGAGTAAGTAGTTCGCCAGTTAATAGTTTGCGCAACGTT
GTTGCCATTGCTACAGGCATCGTGGTGTCACGCTCGTCGTTTGGTATGGCTTCATTCAGCTCCGGTTCCC
AACGATCAAGGCGAGTTACATGATCCCCCATGTTGTGCAAAAAAGCGGTTAGCTCCTTCGGTCCTCCGAT
CGTTGTCAGAAGTAAGTTGGCCGCAGTGTTATCACTCATGGTTATGGCAGCACTGCATAATTCTCTTACT
GTCATGCCATCCGTAAGATGCTTTTCTGTGACTGGTGAGTACTCAACCAAGTCATTCTGAGAATAGTGTA
TGCGGCGACCGAGTTGCTCTTGCCCGGCGTCAATACGGGATAATACCGCGCCACATAGCAGAACTTTAAA
AGTGCTCATCATTGGAAAACGTTCTTCGGGGCGAAAACTCTCAAGGATCTTACCGCTGTTGAGATCCAGT
TCGATGTAACCCACTCGTGCACCCAACTGATCTTCAGCATCTTTTACTTTCACCAGCGTTTCTGGGTGAG
CAAAAACAGGAAGGCAAAATGCCGCAAAAAAGGGAATAAGGGCGACACGGAAATGTTGAATACTCATACT
CTTCCTTTTTCAATATTATTGAAGCATTTATCAGGGTTATTGTCTCATGAGCGGATACATATTTGAATGT
ATTTAGAAAAATAAACAAATAGGGGTTCCGCGCACATTTCCCCGAAAAGTGCCACCTGACGTCTAAGAAA
CCATTATTATCATGACATTAACCTATAAAAATAGGCGTATCACGAGGCAGAATTTCAGATAAAAAAAATC
CTTAGCTTTCGCTAAGGATGATTTCTGGAATTCGCGGCCGCTTCTAGAGACTAGTGGGTCTCAAATGCGT
AAAGGCGAAGAGCTGTTCACTGGTGTCGTCCCT
