>Addgene plasmid #121000 | C92m | depositor partial sequence | sequence record 230054 | insert sequence
AATGCGTAAAGGCGAAGAGCTGTTCACTGGTGTCGTCCCTATTCTGGTGGAACTGGATGGTGATGTCAAC
GGTCATAAGTTTTCCGTGCGTGGCGAGGGTGAAGGTGACGCAACTAATGGTAAACTGACGCTGAAGTTCA
TCTGTACTACTGGTAAACTGCCGGTACCTTGGCCGACTCTGGTAACGACGCTGACTTGGGGTGTTCAGTG
CTTTGCTCGTTATCCGGACCATATGAAGCAGCATGACTTCTTCAAGTCCGCCATGCCGGAAGGCTATGTG
CAGGAACGCACGATTTCCTTTAAGGATGACGGCACGTACAAAACGCGTGCGGAAGTGAAATTTGAAGGCG
ATACCCTGGTAAACCGCATTGAGCTGAAAGGCATTGACTTTAAAGAAGACGGCAATATCCTGGGCCATAA
GCTGGAATACAATTACATCAGCGACAATGTTTACATCACCGCCGATAAACAAAAAAATGGCATTAAAGCG
AATTTTAAAATTCGCCACAACGTGGAGGATGGCAGCGTGCAGCTGGCTGATCACTACCAGCAAAACACTC
CAATCGGTGATGGTCCTGTTCTGCTGCCAGACAATCACTATCTGAGCACGCAAAGCGTTCTGTCTAAAGA
TCCGAACGAGAAACGCGATCATATGGTTCTGCTGGAGTTCGTAACCGCAGCGGGCATCACGCATGGTATG
GATGAACTGTACAAAGCGGCGAACAAAAACGAAGAAAACACCAACGAAGTGCCGACCTTTATGCTGAACG
CGGGCCAGGCGAACAGAAGACGAGTTTAAAGGT
